>Addgene plasmid #179287 | pMBP-HsSyx3 | addgene full sequence | sequence record 354925 | Addgene NGS Result
TTCTTGAAGACGAAAGGGCCTCGTGATACGCCTATTTTTATAGGTTAATGTCATGATAATAATGGTTTCT
TAGACGTCAGGTGGCACTTTTCGGGGAAATGTGCGCGGAACCCCTATTTGTTTATTTTTCTAAATACATT
CAAATATGTATCCGCTCATGAGACAATAACCCTGATAAATGCTTCAATAACATTGAAAAAGGAAGAGTAT
GAGTATTCAACATTTCCGTGTCGCCCTTATTCCCTTTTTTGCGGCATTTTGCCTTCCTGTTTTTGCTCAC
CCAGAAACGCTGGTGAAAGTAAAAGATGCTGAAGATCAGTTGGGTGCACGAGTGGGTTACATCGAACTGG
ATCTCAACAGCGGTAAGATCCTTGAGAGTTTTCGCCCCGAAGAACGTTTTCCAATGATGAGCACTTTTAA
AGTTCTGCTATGTGGCGCGGTATTATCCCGTGTTGACGCCGGGCAAGAGCAACTCGGTCGCCGCATACAC
TATTCTCAGAATGACTTGGTTGAGTACTCACCAGTCACAGAAAAGCATCTTACGGATGGCATGACAGTAA
GAGAATTATGCAGTGCTGCCATAACCATGAGTGATAACACTGCGGCCAACTTACTTCTGACAACGATCGG
AGGACCGAAGGAGCTAACCGCTTTTTTGCACAACATGGGGGATCATGTAACTCGCCTTGATCGTTGGGAA
CCGGAGCTGAATGAAGCCATACCAAACGACGAGCGTGACACCACGATGCCTGCAGCAATGGCAACAACGT
TGCGCAAACTATTAACTGGCGAACTACTTACTCTAGCTTCCCGGCAACAATTAATAGACTGGATGGAGGC
GGATAAAGTTGCAGGACCACTTCTGCGCTCGGCCCTTCCGGCTGGCTGGTTTATTGCTGATAAATCTGGA
GCCGGTGAGCGTGGGTCTCGCGGTATCATTGCAGCACTGGGGCCAGATGGTAAGCCCTCCCGTATCGTAG
TTATCTACACGACGGGGAGTCAGGCAACTATGGATGAACGAAATAGACAGATCGCTGAGATAGGTGCCTC
ACTGATTAAGCATTGGTAACTGTCAGACCAAGTTTACTCATATATACTTTAGATTGATTTAAAACTTCAT
TTTTAATTTAAAAGGATCTAGGTGAAGATCCTTTTTGATAATCTCATGACCAAAATCCCTTAACGTGAGT
TTTCGTTCCACTGAGCGTCAGACCCCGTAGAAAAGATCAAAGGATCTTCTTGAGATCCTTTTTTTCTGCG
CGTAATCTGCTGCTTGCAAACAAAAAAACCACCGCTACCAGCGGTGGTTTGTTTGCCGGATCAAGAGCTA
CCAACTCTTTTTCCGAAGGTAACTGGCTTCAGCAGAGCGCAGATACCAAATACTGTCCTTCTAGTGTAGC
CGTAGTTAGGCCACCACTTCAAGAACTCTGTAGCACCGCCTACATACCTCGCTCTGCTAATCCTGTTACC
AGTGGCTGCTGCCAGTGGCGATAAGTCGTGTCTTACCGGGTTGGACTCAAGACGATAGTTACCGGATAAG
GCGCAGCGGTCGGGCTGAACGGGGGGTTCGTGCACACAGCCCAGCTTGGAGCGAACGACCTACACCGAAC
TGAGATACCTACAGCGTGAGCTATGAGAAAGCGCCACGCTTCCCGAAGGGAGAAAGGCGGACAGGTATCC
GGTAAGCGGCAGGGTCGGAACAGGAGAGCGCACGAGGGAGCTTCCAGGGGGAAACGCCTGGTATCTTTAT
AGTCCTGTCGGGTTTCGCCACCTCTGACTTGAGCGTCGATTTTTGTGATGCTCGTCAGGGGGGCGGAGCC
TATGGAAAAACGCCAGCAACGCGGCCTTTTTACGGTTCCTGGCCTTTTGCTGGCCTTTTGCTCACATGTT
CTTTCCTGCGTTATCCCCTGATTCTGTGGATAACCGTATTACCGCCTTTGAGTGAGCTGATACCGCTCGC
CGCAGCCGAACGACCGAGCGCAGCGAGTCAGTGAGCGAGGAAGCGGAAGAGCGCCTGATGCGGTATTTTC
TCCTTACGCATCTGTGCGGTATTTCACACCGCAATGGTGCACTCTCAGTACAATCTGCTCTGATGCCGCA
TAGTTAAGCCAGTATACACTCCGCTATCGCTACGTGACTGGGTCATGGCTGCGCCCCGACACCCGCCAAC
ACCCGCTGACGCGCCCTGACGGGCTTGTCTGCTCCCGGCATCCGCTTACAGACAAGCTGTGACCGTCTCC
GGGAGCTGCATGTGTCAGAGGTTTTCACCGTCATCACCGAAACGCGCGAGGCAGCTGCGGTAAAGCTCAT
CAGCGTGGTCGTGAAGCGATTCACAGATGTCTGCCTGTTCATCCGCGTCCAGCTCGTTGAGTTTCTCCAG
AAGCGTTAATGTCTGGCTTCTGATAAAGCGGGCCATGTTAAGGGCGGTTTTTTCCTGTTTGGTCACTGAT
GCCTCCGTGTAAGGGGGATTTCTGTTCATGGGGGTAATGATACCGATGAAACGAGAGAGGATGCTCACGA
TACGGGTTACTGATGATGAACATGCCCGGTTACTGGAACGTTGTGAGGGTAAACAACTGGCGGTATGGAT
GCGGCGGGACCAGAGAAAAATCACTCAGGGTCAATGCCAGCGCTTCGTTAATACAGATGTAGGTGTTCCA
CAGGGTAGCCAGCAGCATCCTGCGATGCAGATCCGGAACATAATGGTGCAGGGCGCTGACTTCCGCGTTT
CCAGACTTTACGAAACACGGAAACCGAAGACCATTCATGTTGTTGCTCAGGTCGCAGACGTTTTGCAGCA
GCAGTCGCTTCACGTTCGCTCGCGTATCGGTGATTCATTCTGCTAACCAGTAAGGCAACCCCGCCAGCCT
AGCCGGGTCCTCAACGACAGGAGCACGATCATGCGCACCCGTGGCCAGGACCCAACGCTGCCCGAGATGC
GCCGCGTGCGGCTGCTGGAGATGGCGGACGCGATGGATATGTTCTGCCAAGGGTTGGTTTGCGCATTCAC
AGTTCTCCGCAAGAATTGATTGGCTCCAATTCTTGGAGTGGTGAATCCGTTAGCGAGGTGCCGCCGGCTT
CCATTCAGGTCGAGGTGGCCCGGCTCCATGCACCGCGACGCAACGCGGGGAGGCAGACAAGGTATAGGGC
GGCGCCTACAATCCATGCCAACCCGTTCCATGTGCTCGCCGAGGCGGCATAAATCGCCGTGACGATCAGC
GGTCCAATGATCGAAGTTAGGCTGGTAAGAGCCGCGAGCGATCCTTGAAGCTGTCCCTGATGGTCGTCAT
CTACCTGCCTGGACAGCATGGCCTGCAACGCGGGCATCCCGATGCCGCCGGAAGCGAGAAGAATCATAAT
GGGGAAGGCCATCCAGCCTCGCGTCGCGAACGCCAGCAAGACGTAGCCCAGCGCGTCGGCCGCCATGCCG
GCGATAATGGCCTGCTTCTCGCCGAAACGTTTGGTGGCGGGACCAGTGACGAAGGCTTGAGCGAGGGCGT
GCAAGATTCCGAATACCGCAAGCGACAGGCCGATCATCGTCGCGCTCCAGCGAAAGCGGTCCTCGCCGAA
AATGACCCAGAGCGCTGCCGGCACCTGTCCTACGAGTTGCATGATAAAGAAGACAGTCATAAGTGCGGCG
ACGATAGTCATGCCCCGCGCCCACCGGAAGGAGCTGACTGGGTTGAAGGCTCTCAAGGGCATCGGTCGAC
GCTCTCCCTTATGCGACTCCTGCATTAGGAAGCAGCCCAGTAGTAGGTTGAGGCCGTTGAGCACCGCCGC
CGCAAGGAATGGTGCATGCAAGGAGATGGCGCCCAACAGTCCCCCGGCCACGGGGCCTGCCACCATACCC
ACGCCGAAACAAGCGCTCATGAGCCCGAAGTGGCGAGCCCGATCTTCCCCATCGGTGATGTCGGCGATAT
AGGCGCCAGCAACCGCACCTGTGGCGCCGGTGATGCCGGCCACGATGCGTCCGGCGTAGAGGATCGAGAT
CTCGATCCCGCGAAATTAATACGACTCACTATAGGGAGACCACAACGGTTTCCCTCTAGTGCCGGCTCCG
GAGAGCTCTTTAATTAAGCGGCCGCCCTGCAGGACTCGAGTTCTAGAAATAATTTTGTTTAACTTTAAGA
AGGAGATATACATATGAAATCTTCTCACCATCACCATCACCATGGTTCTTCTATGAAAATCGAAGAAGGT
AAACTGGTAATCTGGATTAACGGCGATAAAGGCTATAACGGTCTCGCTGAAGTCGGTAAGAAATTCGAGA
AAGATACCGGAATTAAAGTCACCGTTGAGCATCCGGATAAACTGGAAGAGAAATTCCCACAGGTTGCGGC
AACTGGCGATGGCCCTGACATTATCTTCTGGGCACACGACCGCTTTGGTGGCTACGCTCAATCTGGCCTG
TTGGCTGAAATCACCCCGGACAAAGCGTTCCAGGACAAGCTGTATCCGTTTACCTGGGATGCCGTACGTT
ACAACGGCAAGCTGATTGCTTACCCGATCGCTGTTGAAGCGTTATCGCTGATTTATAACAAAGATCTGCT
GCCGAACCCGCCAAAAACCTGGGAAGAGATCCCGGCGCTGGATAAAGAACTGAAAGCGAAAGGTAAGAGC
GCGCTGATGTTCAACCTGCAAGAACCGTACTTCACCTGGCCGCTGATTGCTGCTGACGGGGGTTATGCGT
TCAAGTATGAAAACGGCAAGTACGACATTAAAGACGTGGGCGTGGATAACGCTGGCGCGAAAGCGGGTCT
GACCTTCCTGGTTGACCTGATTAAAAACAAACACATGAATGCAGACACCGATTACTCCATCGCAGAAGCT
GCCTTTAATAAAGGCGAAACAGCGATGACCATCAACGGCCCGTGGGCATGGTCCAACATCGACACCAGCA
AAGTGAATTATGGTGTAACGGTACTGCCGACCTTCAAGGGTCAACCATCCAAACCGTTCGTTGGCGTGCT
GAGCGCAGGTATTAACGCCGCCAGTCCGAACAAAGAGCTGGCAAAAGAGTTCCTCGAAAACTATCTGCTG
ACTGATGAAGGTCTGGAAGCGGTTAATAAAGACAAACCGCTGGGTGCCGTAGCGCTGAAGTCTTACGAGG
AAGAGTTGGCGAAAGATCCACGTATTGCCGCCACTATGGAAAACGCCCAGAAAGGTGAAATCATGCCGAA
CATCCCGCAGATGTCCGCTTTCTGGTATGCCGTGCGTACTGCGGTGATCAACGCCGCCAGCGGTCGTCAG
ACTGTCGATGAAGCCCTGAAAGACGCGCAGACTAATGGGATCGAGGAAAACCTGTACTTCCAATCCAATC
AACAAGAGGCGGTGTGGGAACTGCTGCACACCGAGGCGAGCTACATCCGTAAGCTGCGTGTGATCATTAA
CCTGTTCCTGTGCTGCCTGCTGAACCTGCAGGAAAGCGGCCTGCTGTGCGAGGTTGAAGCGGAGCGTCTG
TTTAGCAACATCCCGGAGATTGCGCAACTGCATCGTCGTCTGTGGGCGAGCGTGATGGCGCCGGTTCTGG
AAAAAGCGCGTCGTACCCGTGCGCTGCTGCAGCCGGGTGACTTCCTGAAGGGCTTCAAAATGTTTGGTAG
CCTGTTTAAACCGTACATCCGTTATTGCATGGAGGAAGAGGGCTGCATGGAGTACATGCGTGGTCTGCTG
CGTGACAACGACCTGTTCCGTGCGTATATTACCTGGGCGGAAAAGCACCCGCAGTGCCAACGTCTGAAAC
TGAGCGATATGCTGGCGAAGCCGCACCAACGTCTGACCAAATATCCGCTGCTGCTGAAAAGCGTGCTGCG
TAAGACCGAAGAGCCGCGTGCGAAAGAAGCGGTGGTTGCGATGATCGGCAGCGTGGAGCGTTTCATTCAC
CACGTTAACGCGTGCATGCGTCAGCGTCAAGAACGTCAGCGTCTGGCGGCGGTGGTTAGCCGTATCGACG
CGTACGAAGTGGTTGAGAGCAGCAGCGACGAAGTTGATAAGCTGCTGAAAGAGTTTCTGCACCTGGATCT
GACCGCGCCGATTCCGGGTGCGAGCCCGGAAGAAACCCGTCAACTGCTGCTGGAAGGCAGCCTGCGTATG
AAAGAGGGTAAAGACAGCAAGATGGATGTGTATTGCTTCCTGTTTACCGACCTGCTGCTGGTGACCAAGG
CGGTTAAGAAAGCGGAACGTACCCGTGTTATCCGTCCGCCGCTGCTGGTTGACAAAATTGTTTGCCGTGA
ACTGCGTGATCCGGGCAGCTTCCTGCTGATCTACCTGAACGAGTTTCACAGCGCGGTGGGTGCGTATACC
TTTCAGGCGAGCGGTCAAGCGCTGTGCCGTGGTTGGGTTGACACCATTTACAACGCGCAGAACCAACTGC
AACAACTGCGTGCGCAGGAACCGCCGGGTAGCCAGCAACCGCTGCAGAGCCTGGAAGAGGAAGAGGATGA
GCAAGAAGAGGAAGAGGAAGAGGAAGAAGAGGAAGAAGAAGGCGAAGACAGCGGCACCAGCGCGGCGAGC
AGCCCGACCTAATAATTGGAAGTGGATAACGGATCCGCGATCGCGGCGCGCCACCTGGTGGCCGGCCGGT
ACCACGCGTGCGCGCTGATCCGGCTGCTAACAAAGCCCGAAAGGAAGCTGAGTTGGCTGCTGCCACCGCT
GAGCAATAACTAGCATAACCCCTTGGGGCCTCTAAACGGGTCTTGAGGGGTTTTTTGCTGAAAGGAGGAA
CTATATCCGGATATCCACAGGACGGGTGTGGTCGCCATGATCGCGTAGTCGATAGTGGCTCCAAGTAGCG
AAGCGAGCAGGACTGGGCGGCGGCCAAAGCGGTCGGACAGTGCTCCGAGAACGGGTGCGCATAGAAATTG
CATCAACGCATATAGCGCTAGCAGCACGCCATAGTGACTGGCGATGCTGTCGGAATGGACGATATCCCGC
AAGAGGCCCGGCAGTACCGGCATAACCAAGCCTATGCCTACAGCATCCAGGGTGACGGTGCCGAGGATGA
CGATGAGCGCATTGTTAGATTTCATACACGGTGCCTGACTGCGTTAGCAATTTAACTGTGATAAACTACC
GCATTAAAGCTTATCGATGATAAGCTGTCAAACATGAGAA
Features (pLannotate 1.2.2; 17 found; start..end, strand, type, name):
    104..208     +  promoter       AmpR promoter: bla
    209..1069    +  CDS            AmpR: β-lactamase; bla; confers resistance to ampicillin, carbenicillin, and related antibiotics
   1240..1828    +  rep_origin     ori: high-copy-number ColE1/pMB1/pBR322/pUC origin of replication
   2014..2153    -  misc_feature   bom: basis of mobility region from pBR322
   2255..2446    -  CDS            rop: Rop protein, which maintains plasmids at low copy number; rop
   2463..2843    +  CDS            YPB1_ECOLX: Protein predicted: Swiss-Prot protein existence level 4. From Escherichia coli.
   3085..3985    -  CDS            TcR (fragment): tetracycline efflux protein; tet; confers resistance to tetracycline
   4007..4025    +  promoter       T7 promoter: promoter for bacteriophage T7 RNA polymerase
   4114..4136    +  RBS            RBS: efficient ribosome binding site from bacteriophage T7 gene 10 (Olins and Rangwala, 1989)
   4156..4173    +  CDS            6xHis: 6xHis affinity tag
   4183..5283    +  CDS            MBP: maltose binding protein from E. coli; malE (mutated); This version of the gene does not encode a signal sequence, so MBP will remain in the cytosol.
   5296..5312    +  CDS            TEV site (fragment): tobacco etch virus (TEV) protease recognition and cleavage site
   5311..6519    +  CDS            PLEKHG5 (fragment): PKHG5_HUMAN - Also known as KIAA0720. Experimental evidence at protein level: Swiss-Prot protein existence level 1. Functions as a guanine exchange factor (GEF) for RAB26 and thus regulates autophagy of synaptic vesicles in axon terminal of motoneurons (By similarity). Involved in the control of neuronal cell differentiation (PubMed:11704860). Plays a role in angiogenesis through regulation of endothelial cells chemotaxis. Affects also the migration, adhesion, and matrix/bone degradation in macrophages and osteoclasts (PubMed:23777631). From Homo sapiens (Human).
   6603..6652    +  CDS            SET1 (fragment): solubility-enhancement tag derived from T7 phage gene 10B
   6660..6707    +  terminator     T7 terminator: transcription terminator for bacteriophage T7 RNA polymerase
   6733..7025    -  CDS            TcR (fragment): tetracycline efflux protein; tet; confers resistance to tetracycline
   7073..7101    -  promoter       tet promoter: E. coli promoter for tetracycline efflux protein gene
