[The description below was written by a language model from this plasmid's Addgene catalogue record and pLannotate feature annotations shown in this document.]
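Description:
pMBP-HsSyx3 is a bacterial expression plasmid built on the pET His6 MBP TEV LIC (2M-T) backbone, designed to produce a fragment of the human RhoGEF Syx (PLEKHG5) in E. coli. It is about 7.1 kb in total and is selected with ampicillin through a β-lactamase gene under its own promoter. Replication depends on a ColE1/pBR322-type origin accompanied by the bom region and the rop gene, consistent with the low copy number listed in the record. The feature table also picks up two fragments of a tetracycline resistance gene and its promoter flanking the expression cassette. These are interrupted pBR322 remnants, and the record lists only ampicillin as the selectable resistance.

The expression cassette is driven by a T7 promoter with the phage T7 gene 10 ribosome binding site and ends at a T7 terminator, so it requires a host that supplies T7 RNA polymerase. The open reading frame encodes an N-terminal His6 tag, then mature maltose binding protein lacking its signal sequence (so the fusion remains cytosolic), a TEV protease cleavage site, and residues 393–792 of human Syx. This 1.2 kb insert was obtained as synthetic DNA optimized for E. coli expression and was cloned at the backbone's SspI site, which was destroyed in the process. The His6 tag allows affinity purification, MBP is commonly used to aid solubility, and TEV cleavage can release the Syx fragment from both tags. A short annotation matching a T7 gene 10B-derived tag lies downstream of the insert, just before the terminator, and is not part of the depositor's stated protein sequence. The associated publication concerns the characterization and computational simulation of human Syx, a RhoGEF implicated in glioblastoma.
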