Addgene plasmid #179287: pMBP-HsSyx3
Purpose: E. coli expression plasmid (T7 promoter) for expression-optimized DNA of human Syx (aa 393-792) with N-terminal His6 + mature maltose binding protein + TEV protease cleavage site
Depositing lab: Debra Hansen. Depositing organization: Arizona State University. Publication: Characterization and computational simulation of human Syx, a RhoGEF implicated in glioblastoma. Boyd RJ, Olson TL, Zook JD, Stein D, Aceves M, Lin WH, Craciunescu FM, Hansen DT, Anastasiadis PZ, Singharoy A, Fromme P. FASEB J. 2022 Jul;36(7):e22378. doi: 10.1096/fj.202101808RR. PubMed 35639414.
Backbone
  Vector backbone: pET His6 MBP TEV LIC (2M-T) Addgene # 29708
  Backbone manufacturer: Addgene
  Backbone size w/o insert (bp): 5913
  Total vector size (bp): 7113
  Modifications to backbone: none
  Vector type: Bacterial Expression
Growth in bacteria
  Bacterial resistance: Ampicillin, 100 μg/mL
  Growth temperature: 37°C
  Growth strain: DH5alpha
  Copy number: Low Copy
Gene/Insert
  Gene/Insert name: Syx (alt names: synectin-binding guanine exchange factor; pleckstrin homology domain-containing family G member 5 isoform c; PLEKHG5; CMTRIC; DSMA4; GEF720; Tech)
  Species: H. sapiens (human)
  Insert size (bp): 1200
  Mutation: residues 393-792 from accession number NP_001036128.1; optimized DNA sequence1
  GenBank ID: NP_001036128.1
  Promoter: T7
  Tag / fusion protein: His6 + mature maltose binding protein + TEV protease cleavage site (N terminal on backbone)
  Cloning method: Restriction Enzyme; 5′ cloning site SspI (destroyed during cloning); 3′ cloning site SspI (destroyed during cloning)
  Sequencing primers: 5′ MBPFOR, GATGTCCGCTTTCTGGTATGC; 3′ T7 Terminal, GCTAGTTATTGCTCAGCGG
Resource information
  A portion of this plasmid was derived from a plasmid made by: The insert had been ordered from GenScript as an E. coli expression-optimized synthetic DNA.
Terms and licenses: Academic/Nonprofit Terms; Industry Terms: Not Available to Industry
Depositor comments: Protein sequence is MKSS + HHHHHH + GSS + maltose binding protein (aa 27-393 of AAB59056) + NGIE + TEV protease cleavage (ENLYFQ*S; * = cleavage site) + N + human Syx (synectin-binding guanine exchange factor; aa 393-792 from accession number NP_001036128.1). Confers ampicillin-resistance. Backbone vector is pET His6 MBP TEV LIC (2M-T) Addgene # 29708. Construct design by Ryan Boyd and Debra T. Hansen. Cloning by Felicia M. Craciunescu. Preprint: Boyd et al., bioRxiv 2021.08.26.457821, https://doi.org/10.1101/2021.08.26.457821
How to cite: pMBP-HsSyx3 was a gift from Debra Hansen (Addgene plasmid # 179287 ; http://n2t.net/addgene:179287 ; RRID:Addgene_179287)
